Addgene plasmid #22612: Flag-HA-GFP
Depositing lab: Wade Harper. Depositing organization: Harvard Medical School. Publication: Defining the human deubiquitinating enzyme interaction landscape. Sowa ME, Bennett EJ, Gygi SP, Harper JW. Cell. 2009 Jul 23. 138(2):389-403. 10.1016/j.cell.2009.04.042 PubMed 19615732.
Backbone
  Vector backbone: pDEST_LTR_N_FLAG_HA_IRES_puro
  Backbone manufacturer: Harper_Lab
  Backbone size w/o insert (bp): 6521
  Vector type: Mammalian Expression, Retroviral
  Selectable markers: Puromycin
Growth in bacteria
  Bacterial resistance: Ampicillin, 100 μg/mL
  Growth temperature: 37°C
  Growth strain: DH5alpha
  Copy number: High Copy
Gene/Insert
  Gene/Insert name: GFP (alt names: green fluorescent protein; GFp)
  Mutation: None
  Tag / fusion protein: HA (N terminal on backbone); FLAG (N terminal on backbone)
  Cloning method: Gateway Cloning; 5′ cloning site GATEWAY_LR (unknown if destroyed); 3′ cloning site GATEWAY_LR (unknown if destroyed)
  Sequencing primers: 5′ CAGCCCTCACTCCTTCTCTAGG; 3′ CAAGCGGCTTCGGCCAGTAAC
Terms and licenses: Academic/Nonprofit Terms; Industry Terms: Not Available to Industry
How to cite: Flag-HA-GFP was a gift from Wade Harper (Addgene plasmid # 22612 ; http://n2t.net/addgene:22612 ; RRID:Addgene_22612)
