[The description below was written by a language model from this plasmid's Addgene catalogue record and pLannotate feature annotations shown in this document.]
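Description:
Flag-HA-GFP is a gammaretroviral mammalian expression plasmid built on the Gateway destination vector pDEST_LTR_N_FLAG_HA_IRES_puro, into which a GFP open reading frame was transferred by an LR recombination reaction. The sequenced plasmid is about 7.1 kb. It is maintained in E. coli through a high-copy ColE1/pUC-type origin and an ampicillin resistance gene. Short fragments of lacI, lacZα, rop, bom and a tetracycline resistance gene are also annotated, and these appear to be non-functional remnants of earlier cloning vectors.

The retroviral cassette is flanked by 5' and 3' long terminal repeats from murine embryonic stem cell virus. It includes the MESV Ψ packaging signal and a truncated MMLV gag segment lacking its start codon, which together allow the transcript to be packaged when gag, pol and env are supplied in trans by packaging cells. No separate internal promoter is annotated, so expression is presumably driven by the 5' LTR. Downstream lie a FLAG epitope and an HA epitope (annotated as a partial match to a 3xHA element, consistent with a single HA copy). These are followed by an attB1 remnant, the EGFP coding sequence and an attB2 remnant, giving N-terminally FLAG-HA-tagged EGFP. An EMCV IRES then directs translation of puromycin N-acetyltransferase from the same transcript, so puromycin selection enriches for cells that also express the tagged protein.

The associated publication is a proteomic survey of the interaction partners of human deubiquitinating enzymes. In that setting, a FLAG-HA-GFP construct would plausibly serve as a non-specific control bait for stable cell lines and affinity purification, and as a fluorescent marker of transduction, although the record does not state its role explicitly.
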