Features (pLannotate 1.2.2; 23 found; start..end, strand, type, name):
     33..131     +  CDS            env (fragment): murine leukemia virus gPr80 envelope polyprotein precursor; env; proteolytically cleaved into gp70SU and p15TM subunits
    173..689     +  LTR            5' LTR: 5' long terminal repeat from murine embryonic stem cell virus
    753..1094    +  misc_feature   MESV Ψ: packaging signal of murine embryonic stem cell virus
   1161..1577    +  CDS            gag (truncated): truncated Moloney murine leukemia virus (MMLV) gag gene lacking the start codon
   1602..1622    +  CDS            FLAG (fragment): FLAG® epitope tag, followed by an enterokinase cleavage site
   1635..1661    +  CDS            3xHA (fragment): three tandem HA epitope tags
   1678..1695    +  protein_bind   attB1 (fragment): mutant version of attB; core recombination site for the Gateway® BP reaction BP Clonase™
   1701..2417    +  CDS            EGFP: EGFP is a basic (constitutively fluorescent) green fluorescent protein published in 1996, derived from Aequorea victoria. It is reported to be a rapidly-maturing weak dimer with moderate acid sensitivity.
   2425..2442    -  protein_bind   attB2 (fragment): mutant version of attB; core recombination site for the Gateway® BP reaction BP Clonase™
   2561..3023    +  misc_feature   IRES: internal ribosome entry site (IRES) of the encephalomyocarditis virus (EMCV)
   3037..3636    +  CDS            PuroR: puromycin N-acetyltransferase; pac from Streptomyces alboniger; confers resistance to puromycin
   3712..4226    +  LTR            3' LTR: 3' long terminal repeat from murine embryonic stem cell virus
   4388..4404    -  protein_bind   lac operator: The lac repressor binds to the lac operator to inhibit transcription in E. coli. This inhibition can be relieved by adding lactose or isopropyl-β-D-thiogalactopyranoside (IPTG). lac repressor encoded by lacI
   4412..4442    -  promoter       lac promoter: promoter for the E. coli lac operon
   4457..4478    -  protein_bind   CAP binding site: CAP binding activates transcription in the presence of cAMP. E. coli catabolite activator protein
   4491..4583    -  CDS            lacI (fragment): lac repressor; lacI; The lac repressor binds to the lac operator to inhibit transcription in E. coli. This inhibition can be relieved by adding lactose or isopropyl-β-D-thiogalactopyranoside (IPTG).
   4766..5354    -  rep_origin     ori: high-copy-number ColE1/pMB1/pBR322/pUC origin of replication
   5525..6385    -  CDS            AmpR: β-lactamase; bla; confers resistance to ampicillin, carbenicillin, and related antibiotics
   6386..6490    -  promoter       AmpR promoter: bla
   6585..6620    +  CDS            rop (fragment): Rop protein, which maintains plasmids at low copy number; rop
   6722..6821    +  misc_feature   bom (fragment): basis of mobility region from pBR322
   6827..6976    -  CDS            lacZα (fragment): LacZα fragment of β-galactosidase; lacZ fragment
   6976..32      -  CDS            TcR (fragment) (across the origin): tetracycline efflux protein; tet; confers resistance to tetracycline
>Addgene plasmid #22612 | Flag-HA-GFP | addgene full sequence | sequence record 223080 | Addgene NGS Result
TGATGCCGGCCACGATGCGTCCGGCGTAGAGGCGATTAGTCCAATTTGTTAAAGACAGGATATCAGTGGT
CCAGGCTCTAGTTTTGACTCAACAATATCACCAGCTGAAGCCTATAGAGTACGAGCCATAGATAAAATAA
AAGATTTTATTTAGTCTCCAGAAAAAGGGGGGAATGAAAGACCCCACCTGTAGGTTTGGCAAGCTAGCTT
AAGTAACGCCATTTTGCAAGGCATGGAAAATACATAACTGAGAATAGAGAAGTTCAGATCAAGGTTAGGA
ACAGAGAGACAGCAGAATATGGGCCAAACAGGATATCTGTGGTAAGCAGTTCCTGCCCCGGCTCAGGGCC
AAGAACAGATGGTCCCCAGATGCGGTCCCGCCCTCAGCAGTTTCTAGAGAACCATCAGATGTTTCCAGGG
TGCCCCAAGGACCTGAAATGACCCTGTGCCTTATTTGAACTAACCAATCAGTTCGCTTCTCGCTTCTGTT
CGCGCGCTTCTGCTCCCCGAGCTCAATAAAAGAGCCCACAACCCCTCACTCGGCGCGCCAGTCCTCCGAT
AGACTGCGTCGCCCGGGTACCCGTATTCCCAATAAAGCCTCTTGCTGTTTGCATCCGAATCGTGGACTCG
CTGATCCTTGGGAGGGTCTCCTCAGATTGATTGACTGCCCACCTCGGGGGTCTTTCATTTGGAGGTTCCA
CCGAGATTTGGAGACCCCTGCCCAGGGACCACCGACCCCCCCGCCGGGAGGTAAGCTGGCCAGCGGTCGT
TTCGTGTCTGTCTCTGTCTTTGTGCGTGTTTGTGCCGGCATCTAATGTTTGCGCCTGCGTCTGTACTAGT
TAGCTAACTAGCTCTGTATCTGGCGGACCCGTGGTGGAACTGACGAGTTCTGAACACCCGGCCGCAACCC
TGGGAGACGTCCCAGGGACTTTGGGGGCCGTTTTTGTGGCCCGACCTGAGGAAGGGAGTCGATGTGGAAT
CCGACCCCGTCAGGATATGTGGTTCTGGTAGGAGACGAGAACCTAAAACAGTTCCCGCCTCCGTCTGAAT
TTTTGCTTTCGGTTTGGAACCGAAGCCGCGCGTCTTGTCTGCTGCAGCGCTGCAGCATCGTTCTGTGTTG
TCTCTGTCTGACTGTGTTTCTGTATTTGTCTGAAAATTAGGGCCAGACTGTTACCACTCCCTTAAGTTTG
ACCTTAGGTCACTGGAAAGATGTCGAGCGGATCGCTCACAACCAGTCGGTAGATGTCAAGAAGAGACGTT
GGGTTACCTTCTGCTCTGCAGAATGGCCAACCTTTAACGTCGGATGGCCGCGAGACGGCACCTTTAACCG
AGACCTCATCACCCAGGTTAAGATCAAGGTCTTTTCACCTGGCCCGCATGGACACCCAGACCAGGTCCCC
TACATCGTGACCTGGGAAGCCTTGGCTTTTGACCCCCCTCCCTGGGTCAAGCCCTTTGTACACCCTAAGC
CTCCGCCTCCTCTTCCTCCATCCGCCCCGTCTCTCCCCCTTGAACCTCCTCGTTCGACCCCGCCTCGATC
CTCCCTTTATCCAGCCCTCACTCCTTCTCTAGGCGCCGGAATTAGATCTGCCACCATGGACTACAAGGAT
GACGATGACAAGCTCGATGGAGGATACCCATACGATGTTCCAGATTACGCTGCTCGAGGTTATCAAACAA
GTTTGTACAAAAAAGTTGGCATGGTGAGCAAGGGCGAGGAGCTGTTCACCGGGGTGGTGCCCATCCTGGT
CGAGCTGGACGGCGACGTAAACGGCCACAAGTTCAGCGTGTCCGGCGAGGGCGAGGGCGATGCCACCTAC
GGCAAGCTGACCCTGAAGTTCATCTGCACCACCGGCAAGCTGCCCGTGCCCTGGCCCACCCTCGTGACCA
CCCTGACCTACGGCGTGCAGTGCTTCAGCCGCTACCCCGACCACATGAAGCAGCACGACTTCTTCAAGTC
CGCCATGCCCGAAGGCTACGTCCAGGAGCGCACCATCTTCTTCAAGGACGACGGCAACTACAAGACCCGC
GCCGAGGTGAAGTTCGAGGGCGACACCCTGGTGAACCGCATCGAGCTGAAGGGCATCGACTTCAAGGAGG
ACGGCAACATCCTGGGGCACAAGCTGGAGTACAACTACAACAGCCACAACGTCTATATCATGGCCGACAA
GCAGAAGAACGGCATCAAGGTGAACTTCAAGATCCGCCACAACATCGAGGACGGCAGCGTGCAGCTCGCC
GACCACTACCAGCAGAACACCCCCATCGGCGACGGCCCCGTGCTGCTGCCCGACAACCACTACCTGAGCA
CCCAGTCCGCCCTGAGCAAAGACCCCAACGAGAAGCGCGATCACATGGTCCTGCTGGAGTTCGTGACCGC
CGCCGGGATCACTCTCGGCATGGACGAGCTGTACAAGTGACCAACTTTCTTGTACAAAGTGGTTCGATAA
CGAATTCCGCCCCCCCCCCCTAACGTTACTGGCCGAAGCCGCTTGGAATAAGGCCGGTGTGCGTTTGTCT
ATATGTTATTTTCCACCATATTGCCGTCTTTTGGCAATGTGAGGGCCCGGAAACCTGGCCCTGTCTTCTT
GACGAGCATTCCTAGGGGTCTTTCCCCTCTCGCCAAAGGAATGCAAGGTCTGTTGAATGTCGTGAAGGAA
GCAGTTCCTCTGGAAGCTTCTTGAAGACAAACAACGTCTGTAGCGACCCTTTGCAGGCAGCGGAACCCCC
CACCTGGCGACAGGTGCCTCTGCGGCCAAAAGCCACGTGTATAAGATACACCTGCAAAGGCGGCACAACC
CCAGTGCCACGTTGTGAGTTGGATAGTTGTGGAAAGAGTCAAATGGCTCTCCTCAAGCGTATTCAACAAG
GGGCTGAAGGATGCCCAGAAGGTACCCCATTGTATGGGATCTGATCTGGGGCCTCGGTGCACATGCTTTA
CATGTGTTTAGTCGAGGTTAAAAAAACGTCTAGGCCCCCCGAACCACGGGGACGTGGTTTTCCTTTGAAA
AACACGATGATAATATGGCCACAACCATGACCGAGTACAAGCCCACGGTGCGCCTCGCCACCCGCGACGA
CGTCCCCAGGGCCGTACGCACCCTCGCCGCCGCGTTCGCCGACTACCCCGCCACGCGCCACACCGTCGAT
CCGGACCGCCACATCGAGCGGGTCACCGAGCTGCAAGAACTCTTCCTCACGCGCGTCGGGCTCGACATCG
GCAAGGTGTGGGTCGCGGACGACGGCGCCGCGGTGGCGGTCTGGACCACGCCGGAGAGCGTCGAAGCGGG
GGCGGTGTTCGCCGAGATCGGCCCGCGCATGGCCGAGTTGAGCGGTTCCCGGCTGGCCGCGCAGCAACAG
ATGGAAGGCCTCCTGGCGCCGCACCGGCCCAAGGAGCCCGCGTGGTTCCTGGCCACCGTCGGCGTCTCGC
CCGACCACCAGGGCAAGGGTCTGGGCAGCGCCGTCGTGCTCCCCGGAGTGGAGGCGGCCGAGCGCGCCGG
GGTGCCCGCCTTCCTGGAGACCTCCGCGCCCCGCAACCTCCCCTTCTACGAGCGGCTCGGCTTCACCGTC
ACCGCCGACGTCGAGGTGCCCGAAGGACCGCGCACCTGGTGCATGACCCGCAAGCCCGGTGCCTGATGCA
TCGATGTCGACCTGCAGCCAAGCTTATCGATAAAATAAAAGATTTTATTTAGTCTCCAGAAAAAGGGGGG
AATGAAAGACCCCACCTGTAGGTTTGGCAAGCTAGCTTAAGTAACGCCATTTTGCAAGGCATGGAAAATA
CATAACTGAGAATAGAGAAGTTCAGATCAAGGTTAGGAACAGAGAGACAGCAGAATATGGGCCAAACAGG
ATATCTGTGGTAAGCAGTTCCTGCCCCGGCTCAGGGCCAAGAACAGATGGTCCCCAGATGCGGTCCCGCC
CTCAGCAGTTTCTAGAGAACCATCAGATGTTTCCAGGGTGCCCCAAGGACCTGAAATGACCCTGTGCCTT
ATTTGAACTAACCAATCAGTTCGCTTCTCGCTTCTGTTCGCGCGCTTCTGCTCCCCGAGCTCAATAAAAG
AGCCCACAACCCCTCACTCGGCGCGCCAGTCCTCCGATAGACTGCGTCGCCCGGGTACCCGTGTATCCAA
TAAACCCTCTTGCAGTTGCATCCGACTTGTGGTCTCGCTGTTCCTTGGGAGGGTCTCCTCTGAGTGATTG
ACTACCCGTCAGCGGGGGTCTTTCATGGGTAACAGTTTCTTGAAGTTGGAGAACAACATTCTGAGGGTAG
GAGTCGAATATTAAGTAATCCTGACTCAATTAGCCACTGTTTTGAATCCACATACTCCAATACTCCTGAA
ATAGTTCATTATGGACAGCGCAGAAAGAGCTGGGGAGAATTGTGAAATTGTTATCCGCTCACAATTCCAC
ACAACATACGAGCCGGAAGCATAAAGTGTAAAGCCTGGGGTGCCTAATGAGTGAGCTAACTCACATTAAT
TGCGTTGCGCTCACTGCCCGCTTTCCAGTCGGGAAACCTGTCGTGCCAGCTGCATTAATGAATCGGCCAA
CGCGCGGGGAGAGGCGGTTTGCGTATTGGGCGCTCTTCCGCTTCCTCGCTCACTGACTCGCTGCGCTCGG
TCGTTCGGCTGCGGCGAGCGGTATCAGCTCACTCAAAGGCGGTAATACGGTTATCCACAGAATCAGGGGA
TAACGCAGGAAAGAACATGTGAGCAAAAGGCCAGCAAAAGGCCAGGAACCGTAAAAAGGCCGCGTTGCTG
GCGTTTTTCCATAGGCTCCGCCCCCCTGACGAGCATCACAAAAATCGACGCTCAAGTCAGAGGTGGCGAA
ACCCGACAGGACTATAAAGATACCAGGCGTTTCCCCCTGGAAGCTCCCTCGTGCGCTCTCCTGTTCCGAC
CCTGCCGCTTACCGGATACCTGTCCGCCTTTCTCCCTTCGGGAAGCGTGGCGCTTTCTCATAGCTCACGC
TGTAGGTATCTCAGTTCGGTGTAGGTCGTTCGCTCCAAGCTGGGCTGTGTGCACGAACCCCCCGTTCAGC
CCGACCGCTGCGCCTTATCCGGTAACTATCGTCTTGAGTCCAACCCGGTAAGACACGACTTATCGCCACT
GGCAGCAGCCACTGGTAACAGGATTAGCAGAGCGAGGTATGTAGGCGGTGCTACAGAGTTCTTGAAGTGG
TGGCCTAACTACGGCTACACTAGAAGAACAGTATTTGGTATCTGCGCTCTGCTGAAGCCAGTTACCTTCG
GAAAAAGAGTTGGTAGCTCTTGATCCGGCAAACAAACCACCGCTGGTAGCGGTGGTTTTTTTGTTTGCAA
GCAGCAGATTACGCGCAGAAAAAAAGGATCTCAAGAAGATCCTTTGATCTTTTCTACGGGGTCTGACGCT
CAGTGGAACGAAAACTCACGTTAAGGGATTTTGGTCATGAGATTATCAAAAAGGATCTTCACCTAGATCC
TTTTAAATTAAAAATGAAGTTTTAAATCAATCTAAAGTATATATGAGTAAACTTGGTCTGACAGTTACCA
ATGCTTAATCAGTGAGGCACCTATCTCAGCGATCTGTCTATTTCGTTCATCCATAGTTGCCTGACTCCCC
GTCGTGTAGATAACTACGATACGGGAGGGCTTACCATCTGGCCCCAGTGCTGCAATGATACCGCGAGACC
CACGCTCACCGGCTCCAGATTTATCAGCAATAAACCAGCCAGCCGGAAGGGCCGAGCGCAGAAGTGGTCC
TGCAACTTTATCCGCCTCCATCCAGTCTATTAATTGTTGCCGGGAAGCTAGAGTAAGTAGTTCGCCAGTT
AATAGTTTGCGCAACGTTGTTGCCATTGCTACAGGCATCGTGGTGTCACGCTCGTCGTTTGGTATGGCTT
CATTCAGCTCCGGTTCCCAACGATCAAGGCGAGTTACATGATCCCCCATGTTGTGCAAAAAAGCGGTTAG
CTCCTTCGGTCCTCCGATCGTTGTCAGAAGTAAGTTGGCCGCAGTGTTATCACTCATGGTTATGGCAGCA
CTGCATAATTCTCTTACTGTCATGCCATCCGTAAGATGCTTTTCTGTGACTGGTGAGTACTCAACCAAGT
CATTCTGAGAATAGTGTATGCGGCGACCGAGTTGCTCTTGCCCGGCGTCAATACGGGATAATACCGCGCC
ACATAGCAGAACTTTAAAAGTGCTCATCATTGGAAAACGTTCTTCGGGGCGAAAACTCTCAAGGATCTTA
CCGCTGTTGAGATCCAGTTCGATGTAACCCACTCGTGCACCCAACTGATCTTCAGCATCTTTTACTTTCA
CCAGCGTTTCTGGGTGAGCAAAAACAGGAAGGCAAAATGCCGCAAAAAAGGGAATAAGGGCGACACGGAA
ATGTTGAATACTCATACTCTTCCTTTTTCAATATTATTGAAGCATTTATCAGGGTTATTGTCTCATGAGC
GGATACATATTTGAATGTATTTAGAAAAATAAACAAATAGGGGTTCCGCGCACATTTCCCCGAAAAGTGC
CACCTGACGTCTAAGAAACCATTATTATCATGACATTAACCTATAAAAATAGGCGTATCACGAGGCCCTT
TCGTCTCGCGCGTTTCGGTGATGACGGTGAAAACCTCTGACACATGCAGCTCCCGGAGACGGTCACAGCT
TGTCTGTAAGCGGATGCCGGGAGCAGACAAGCCCGTCAGGGCGCGTCAGCGGGTGTTGGCGGGTGTCGGG
GCTGGCTTAACTATGCGGCATCAGAGCAGATTGTACTGAGAGTGCACCATATGCGGTGTGAAATACCGCA
CAGATGCGTAAGGAGAAAATACCGCATCAGGCGCCATTCGCCATTCAGGCTGCGCAACTGTTGGGAAGGG
CGATCGGTGCGGGCCTCTTCGCTATTACGCCAGCTGGCGAAAGGGGGATGTGCTGCAAGGCGATTAAGTT
GGGTAACGCCAGGGTTTTCCCAGTCACGACGTTGTAAAACGACGGCGCAAGGAATGGTGCATGCAAGGAG
ATGGCGCCCAACAGTCCCCCGGCCACGGGGCCTGCCACCATACCCACGCCGAAACAAGCGCTCATGAGCC
CGAAGTGGCGAGCCCGATCTTCCCCATCGGTGATGTCGGCGATATAGGCGCCAGCAACCGCACCTGTGGC
GCCGG
