>Addgene plasmid #22612 | Flag-HA-GFP | addgene partial sequence | sequence record 28412 | 22612 with HarMSCVb (caggtcccctacatcgtgac)
TCCCTGGGTCAGCCCTTTGTACACCCTAAGCCTCCGCCTCCTCTTCCTCCATCCGCCCCGTCTCTCCCCC
TTGAACCTCCTCGTTCGACCCCGCCTCGATCCTCCCTTTATCCAGCCCTCACTCCTTCTCTAGGCGCCGG
AATTAGATCTGCCACCATGGACTACAAGGATGACGATGACAAGCTCGATGGAGGATACCCATACGATGTT
CCAGATTACGCTGCTCGAGGTTATCAAACAAGTTTGTACAAAAAAGTTGGCATGGTGAGCAAGGGCGAGG
AGCTGTTCACCGGGGTGGTGCCCATCCTGGTCGAGCTGGACGGCGACGTAAACGGCCACAAGTTCAGCGT
GTCCGGCGAGGGCGAGGGCGATGCCACCTACGGCAAGCTGACCCTGAAGTTCATCTGCACCACCGGCAAG
CTGCCCGTGCCCTGGCCCACCCTCGTGACCACCCTGACCTACGGCGTGCAGTGCTTCAGCCGCTACCCCG
ACCACATGAAGCAGCACGACTTCTTCAAGTCCGCCATGCCCGAAGGCTACGTCCAGGAGCGCACCATCTT
CTTCAAGGACGACGGCAACTACAAGACCCGCGCCGAGGTGAAGTTCGAGGGCGACACCCTGGTGAACCGC
ATCGAGCTGAAGGGCATCGACTTCAAGGAGGACGGCAACATCCTGGGCC
